>Addgene plasmid #34556 | L57V | addgene partial sequence | sequence record 46052 | EXFP-R 5'-GTCTTGTAGTTGCCGTCGTC-3'
AAGAAGTCGTGCTGCTTCATGTGGTCGGGGTAGCGGGCGAAGCACTGCAGGCCGTAGCCCAGGGTGGTCA
CGAGGGTGGGCCAGGGCACGGGCAGCTTGCCGGTGGTGCAGATCAGCTTCAGGGTCAGCTTGCCGTAGGT
GGCATCGCCCTCGCCCTCGCCGGACACGCTGAACTTGTGGCCGTTTACGTCGCCGTCCAGCTCGACCAGG
ATGGGCACCACCCCGGTGAACAGCTCCTCGCCCTTGCTCACCAGTTTAAACAGGCTAGCTTGACTGAAGT
AGAGTTCCTTGGTGAGCATGGAGACCACACAGGGGATCTGCTTCTTCTCATGGAAGTGTGGGTCATCAGA
CTGAGACTCAAAGTGCCTGGCAACTCTGTCATTCACCCTGGTGAGGATCTGCATGATTTCCAGGTCTTTT
CCGTGCTCCTCCAGGATGGAGCAGAGGGCTTGCACAAACCAGGAGCCTCTTCCTGGGCTCCTCCACGAGT
AATAGCCTGGAACCGTGGAATAGGCGAAGAGGAAGTCAGCTTCCACTGGGATCTTGTATCGAGGATTAGC
ATCTGTGTCATTGATGGGCCCCGAGTCGGCCTGGATGCCATCATCAAGCTCGGTCCCTCGGCAAGCCTGA
ATGAAGAAGAGTTTGGGTTTCTCTAAAAGGGTTTTGCATCTATCCCCCCTAAAGTGGGCAGTCAAATCCT
TTATTGGTGTGACACCATCTTTCCCATAAATTACATTTTCTTCTCCATGGCTTAAGAGGATGCAG
