>Addgene plasmid #34556 | L57V | addgene partial sequence | sequence record 46378 | pTriExUP 5'-GGTTATTGTGCTGTCTCATCA-3'
TTGTGAGCGGATAACAATTCCCCGGAGTTAATCCGGGACCTTTAATTCAACCCAACACAATATATTATAG
TTAAATAAGAATTATTATCAAATCATTTGTATATTAATTAAAATACTATACTGTAAATTACATTTTATTT
ACAATCAAAGGAGATATACCATGGGGACTAGTTTGGCTACTACACTTGAACGTATTGAGAAGAACTTTGT
CATTACTGACCCAAGATTGCCAGATAATCCCATTATATTCGCGTCCGATAGTTTCTTGCAGTTGACAGAA
TATAGCCGTGAAGAAATTTTGGGAAGAAACTGCAGGTTTCTACAAGGTCCTGAAACTGATCGCGCGACAG
TGAGAAAAATTAGAGATGCCATAGATAACCAAACAGAGGTCACTGTTCAGCTGATTAATTATACAAAGAG
TGGTAAAAAGTTCTGGAACCTCTTTCACTTGCAGCCTATGCGAGATCAGAAGGGAGATGTCCAGTACTTT
ATTGGGGTTCAGTTGGATGGAACTGAGCATGTCCGAGATGCTGCCGAGAGAGAGGGAGTCATGCTGATTA
AGAAAACTGCAGAAAATATTGATGAGGCGGCAAAAGAACTTGCTAGTGGATCCACATATCAGTACAACAT
GAATT
