[The description below was written by a language model from this plasmid's Addgene catalogue record.]
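Description:
L57V is a dual-host expression plasmid built on the pTriEx-3 backbone (about 5 kb without insert), recorded as suitable for both mammalian and bacterial expression. It is maintained in E. coli as a high-copy plasmid under ampicillin selection. The record lists CMV and T7 promoters, consistent with this dual use: the CMV element drives transcription in mammalian cells, while the T7 promoter allows expression in bacterial strains that supply T7 RNA polymerase. No feature table is provided, so the origin of replication, polyadenylation signals and other backbone elements are not documented here.

The roughly 1.2 kb insert, cloned between NcoI and XhoI sites that both remain intact, encodes L57, a photoactivatable caspase-7. It is a tandem fusion of the LOV2 domain of Avena sativa phototropin 1 and the catalytic domain of human caspase-7 (CASP7), truncated at amino acid 57, followed by the monomeric yellow fluorescent protein Venus as a C-terminal tag. The "V" in the name presumably denotes this Venus tag. LOV2 is a blue-light-sensing flavin-binding domain whose C-terminal helix undocks on illumination, a conformational change widely used to place attached effector proteins under optical control. Here it is joined to an executioner caspase, so the design intent indicated by the alternative name "Photoactivated Caspase-7" is light-dependent control of caspase activity, and by extension of apoptosis. The Venus fusion allows expressing cells to be identified and the protein's localisation to be followed by fluorescence. The construct is suited to optogenetic studies of caspase-7 function and induced cell death in mammalian cells, with bacterial expression available for producing the protein.
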