Addgene plasmid #34556: L57V
Depositing lab: Kevin Truong.
Backbone
  Vector backbone: pTriEx-3
  Backbone manufacturer: PMID: 12864922
  Backbone size w/o insert (bp): 5000
  Vector type: Mammalian Expression, Bacterial Expression
Growth in bacteria
  Bacterial resistance: Ampicillin, 100 μg/mL
  Growth temperature: 37°C
  Growth strain: DH5alpha
  Copy number: High Copy
Gene/Insert
  Gene/Insert name: L57 (alt names: LOV2-Caspase-7 fusion; Caspase-7; Photoactivated Caspase-7)
  Species: H. sapiens (human); A.Sativa (LOV2)
  Insert size (bp): 1200
  Mutation: catalytic domain of caspase-7 was truncated at amino acid 57
  Entrez Gene: CASP7 (a.k.a. CASP-7, CMH-1, ICE-LAP3, LICE2, MCH3)
  Promoter: CMV, T7
  Tag / fusion protein: YFP (C terminal on insert)
  Cloning method: Restriction Enzyme; 5′ cloning site NcoI (not destroyed); 3′ cloning site XhoI (not destroyed)
  Sequencing primers: 5′ CMV-F, T7
Terms and licenses: Academic/Nonprofit Terms; Industry Terms: Not Available to Industry
Depositor comments: tandem fusion of LOV2 domain from A. Sativa phototropin 1, the catalytic domain of caspase-7 (human), and the monomeric YFP Venus.
How to cite: L57V was a gift from Kevin Truong (Addgene plasmid # 34556 ; http://n2t.net/addgene:34556 ; RRID:Addgene_34556)
